Addgene plasmid #190422: JAB3603
Purpose: Plasmids encode parts for syntetic genetic circuit construction in eudicot plants (proUBQ10::PIP2A-mCherry-NOSt_4XPhlFO::GFPint-ADHt)
Depositing lab: Jennifer Brophy & Jose Dinneny. Depositing organization: Stanford University. Publication: Synthetic genetic circuits as a means of reprogramming plant roots. Brophy JAN, Magallon KJ, Duan L, Zhong V, Ramachandran P, Kniazev K, Dinneny JR. Science. 2022 Aug 12;377(6607):747-751. doi: 10.1126/science.abo4326. Epub 2022 Aug 11. PubMed 35951698.
Backbone
  Vector backbone: JAB2120
  Vector type: Plant Expression
Growth in bacteria
  Bacterial resistance: Spectinomycin, 50 μg/mL
  Growth temperature: 37°C
  Growth strain: DH5alpha
  Copy number: High Copy
Gene/Insert
  Gene/Insert name: proUBQ10::PIP2A-mCherry-NOSt_4XPhlFO::GFPint-ADHt
  Species: Synthetic
  Cloning method: Restriction Enzyme; 5′ cloning site unknown (unknown if destroyed)
Terms and licenses: Academic/Nonprofit Terms; Industry Terms: Not Available to Industry
Depositor comments: Backbone JAB2120 contains proUBQ10::PIP2A-mCherry-NOSt. Please see the fully annotated sequence linked the "Supplemental Documents" section. Please visit https://www.biorxiv.org/content/10.1101/2022.02.02.478917v1 for bioRxiv preprint.
How to cite: JAB3603 was a gift from Jennifer Brophy & Jose Dinneny (Addgene plasmid # 190422 ; http://n2t.net/addgene:190422 ; RRID:Addgene_190422)
