[The description below was written by a language model from this plasmid's Addgene catalogue record and pLannotate feature annotations shown in this document.]
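Description:
JAB3603 is a plant expression plasmid built on the JAB2120 backbone, one of a set of parts for constructing synthetic genetic circuits in eudicot plants. It has the layout of a compact binary T-DNA vector. Nopaline-type left and right border repeats flank the payload. Outside the borders lie a high-copy ColE1/pUC-type origin for propagation in E. coli, a pSa origin (the type used in pGreen-style binary vectors, which usually need a helper replicase in Agrobacterium), and the aadA gene, which confers the spectinomycin resistance used for bacterial selection. Remnants of a pBluescript-type cloning region (lac promoter/operator, T3 promoter, MCS fragment) sit just inside the right border. No plant selectable marker is annotated. The sequence record is labelled a partial NGS result, so the feature table may not cover the entire plasmid.

The T-DNA carries two transcription units. The first, inherited from the backbone, fuses the Arabidopsis plasma-membrane aquaporin PIP2A to mCherry and ends in the NOS terminator. According to the catalogue it is driven by the UBQ10 promoter, which the automated annotation did not detect, although the unannotated stretch upstream of the PIP2A coding sequence would accommodate it. This unit provides a constitutive red membrane marker for identifying transformed cells and for normalisation. The second unit is the circuit output: a synthetic promoter described as four PhlF operator sites, joined to an annotated minimal CaMV 35S core, driving GFP with an ADH terminator. The GFP coding sequence is interrupted by the potato ST-LS1 IV2 intron, which prevents functional GFP production in bacteria such as Agrobacterium, so fluorescence reports plant expression only. The construct therefore serves as a reporter for PhlF-based synthetic transcription factors supplied from other circuit components.
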