Features (pLannotate 1.2.2; 22 found; start..end, strand, type, name):
      1..23      +  misc_feature   LB T-DNA repeat: left border repeat from nopaline C58 T-DNA (truncated)
    679..1539    +  CDS            PIP2-1: PIP21_ARATH - Also known as PIP2A. Experimental evidence at protein level: Swiss-Prot protein existence level 1. Water channel required to facilitate the transport of water across cell membrane. Probably involved in root water uptake. Its function is impaired by Hg(2+). From Arabidopsis thaliana (Mouse-ear cress).
   1546..2255    +  CDS            mCherry (fragment): monomeric derivative of DsRed fluorescent protein (Shaner et al., 2004) mammalian codon-optimized
   2275..2527    +  terminator     NOS terminator: nopaline synthase terminator and poly(A) signal
   2732..2749    +  promoter       35SPPDK promoter (fragment): hybrid promoter consisting of the cauliflower mosaic virus 35S enhancer fused to the maize C4PPDK basal promoter (Yoo et al., 2007)
   2752..2796    +  promoter       minimal CaMV 35S promoter: minimal 35S promoter from cauliflower mosaic virus
   2823..3018    +  CDS            superfolder GFP (fragment): GFP variant that folds robustly even when fused to poorly folded proteins (Pédelacq et al., 2006)
   3020..3208    +  intron         IV2 intron: modified second intron of the potato ST-LS1 gene (Vancanneyt et al., 1990)
   3230..3727    +  CDS            mgfp5 (fragment): GFP with folding enhancement mutations; mgfp5; suitable for expression in plants due to removal of a cryptic intron
   4007..4042    -  misc_feature   MCS (fragment): pBluescript multiple cloning site
   4055..4073    -  promoter       T3 promoter: promoter for bacteriophage T3 RNA polymerase
   4118..4134    -  protein_bind   lac operator: The lac repressor binds to the lac operator to inhibit transcription in E. coli. This inhibition can be relieved by adding lactose or isopropyl-β-D-thiogalactopyranoside (IPTG). lac repressor encoded by lacI
   4142..4172    -  promoter       lac promoter: promoter for the E. coli lac operon
   4187..4208    -  protein_bind   CAP binding site: CAP binding activates transcription in the presence of cAMP. E. coli catabolite activator protein
   4221..4313    -  CDS            lacI (fragment): lac repressor; lacI; The lac repressor binds to the lac operator to inhibit transcription in E. coli. This inhibition can be relieved by adding lactose or isopropyl-β-D-thiogalactopyranoside (IPTG).
   4315..4439    -  rep_origin     RSF ori (fragment): Plasmids containing the RSF 1030 origin of replication can be propagated in E. coli cells that contain additional plasmids with compatible origins.
   4447..4471    +  misc_feature   RB T-DNA repeat: right border repeat from nopaline C58 T-DNA
   4562..5150    -  rep_origin     ori: high-copy-number ColE1/pMB1/pBR322/pUC origin of replication
   5244..6029    -  CDS            aadA: S3AD_SHIFL - Experimental evidence at protein level: Swiss-Prot protein existence level 1. Mediates bacterial resistance to the antibiotics streptomycin and spectinomycin. From Shigella flexneri.
   6090..6239    -  CDS            sat-1 (fragment): STA_ECOLX - Protein inferred from homology: Swiss-Prot protein existence level 3. Involved in resistance to streptothricin, a broad-spectrum antibiotic produced by streptomycetes (PubMed:1850404). Detoxifies streptothricin via acetylation of the beta amino group of the first beta-lysyl moiety of streptothricin (By similarity). From Escherichia coli.
   6381..6479    +  CDS            TRA2_ECOLX (fragment): Protein predicted: Swiss-Prot protein existence level 4. Required for transposition of transposon Tn903. From Escherichia coli.
   6487..6922    +  rep_origin     pSa ori: origin of replication from bacterial plasmid pSa
>Addgene plasmid #190422 | JAB3603 | addgene full sequence | sequence record 391303 | Addgene Partial NGS Result
TGGCAGGATATATTGTGGTGTAACGTTAAGCTTTGGTTGTCGACGAGTCAGTAATAAACGGCGTCAAAGT
GGTTGCAGCCGGCACACACGAGTCGTGTTTATCAACTCAAAGCACAAATACTTTTCCTCAACCTAAAAAT
AAGGCAATTAGCCAAAAACAACTTTGCGTGTAAACAACGCTCAATACACGTGTCATTTTATTATTAGCTA
TTGCTTCACCGCCTTAGCTTTCTCGTGACCTAGTCGTCCTCGTCTTTTCTTCTTCTTCTTCTATAAAACA
ATACCCAAAGAGCTCTTCTTCTTCACAATTCAGATTTCAATTTCTCAAAATCTTAAAAACTTTCTCTCAA
TTCTCTCTACCGTGATCAAGGTAAATTTCTGTGTTCCTTATTCTCTCAAAATCTTCGATTTTGTTTTCGT
TCGATCCCAATTTCGTATATGTTCTTTGGTTTAGATTCTGTTAATCTTAGATCGTAGACGATTTTCTGGG
TTTGATCGTTAGATATCATCTTAATTCTCGATTAGGGTTTCATAGATATCATCCGATTTGTTCAAATAAT
TTGAGTTTTGTCGAATAATTACTCTTCGATTTGTGATTTCTATCTAGATCTGGTGTTAGTTTCTAGTTTG
TGCGATCGAATTTGTCGATTAATCTGAGTTTTTCTGATTAACAGCACCATGGCAAAGGATGTGGAAGCCG
TTCCCGGAGAAGGATTTCAGACAAGAGACTATCAAGATCCGCCACCAGCTCCGTTTATTGATGGAGCGGA
GCTAAAGAAGTGGTCTTTCTACAGAGCAGTTATCGCAGAGTTCGTAGCCACTCTCCTCTTCTTATACATC
ACCGTTTTGACAGTCATCGGTTACAAGATTCAGTCCGATACTGATGCCGGTGGCGTAGATTGCGGCGGAG
TTGGAATCCTCGGTATCGCTTGGGCCTTTGGTGGTATGATCTTCATCCTCGTCTACTGCACCGCCGGTAT
CTCTGGTGGTCACATTAACCCAGCGGTGACATTTGGGCTATTCTTGGCACGTAAAGTGTCGTTACCTAGG
GCCCTATTGTACATAATCGCTCAGTGTTTGGGTGCGATTTGTGGAGTTGGTTTTGTCAAAGCCTTCCAAA
GCTCTTACTACACCCGTTACGGAGGTGGAGCCAACTCTCTAGCCGATGGCTACAGCACAGGGACCGGTCT
AGCCGCAGAGATCATTGGTACTTTCGTTCTTGTCTACACCGTATTCTCTGCCACTGACCCCAAACGTAGT
GCCAGAGACTCCCACGTTCCGGTGTTGGCGCCACTTCCAATCGGATTTGCCGTGTTCATGGTACATTTGG
CTACCATTCCCATTACCGGAACCGGAATTAACCCGGCAAGGAGTTTCGGAGCTGCCGTAATCTACAACAA
GAGCAAGCCATGGGATGACCACTGGATATTTTGGGTTGGACCATTCATTGGAGCTGCGATAGCTGCATTC
TACCACCAATTCGTTCTAAGAGCTTCAGGTTCTAAGTCTCTTGGATCATTCAGAAGTGCTGCCAACGTCG
GATCCATGGTGAGCAAGGGCGAGGAGGATAACATGGCCATCATCAAGGAGTTCATGCGCTTCAAGGTGCA
CATGGAGGGCTCCGTGAACGGCCACGAGTTCGAGATCGAGGGCGAGGGCGAGGGCCGCCCCTACGAGGGC
ACCCAGACCGCCAAGCTGAAGGTGACCAAGGGTGGCCCCCTGCCCTTCGCCTGGGACATCCTGTCCCCTC
AGTTCATGTACGGCTCCAAGGCCTACGTGAAGCACCCCGCCGACATCCCCGACTACTTGAAGCTGTCCTT
CCCCGAGGGCTTCAAGTGGGAGCGCGTGATGAACTTCGAGGACGGCGGCGTGGTGACCGTGACCCAGGAC
TCCTCCCTGCAGGACGGCGAGTTCATCTACAAGGTGAAGCTGCGCGGCACCAACTTCCCCTCCGACGGCC
CCGTAATGCAGAATAAGACCATGGGCTGGGAGGCCTCCTCCGAGCGGATGTACCCCGAGGACGGCGCCCT
GAAGGGCGAGATCAAGCAGAGGCTGAAGCTGAAGGACGGCGGCCACTACGACGCTGAGGTCAAGACCACC
TACAAGGCCAAGAAGCCCGTGCAGCTGCCCGGCGCCTACAACGTCAACATCAAGTTGGACATCACCTCCC
ACAACGAGGACTACACCATCGTGGAACAGTACGAACGCGCCGAGGGCCGCCACTCCACCGGCGGCATGGA
GGAGCTGTACAAGTAAAGCGGCCGCCCGGCTGCAGATCGTTCAAACATTTGGCAATAAAGTTTCTTAAGA
TTGAATCCTGTTGCCGGTCTTGCGATGATTATCATATAATTTCTGTTGAATTACGTTAAGCATGTAATAA
TTAACATGTAATGCATGACGTTATTTATGAGATGGGTTTTTATGATTAGAGTCCCGCAATTATACATTTA
ATACGCGATAGAAAACAAAATATAGCGCGCAAACTAGGATAAATTATCGCGCGCGGTGTCATCTATGTTA
CTAGATCGGGGCGCGCCCTCGAGGAAGACGTAATGATAGAAAAGTTGGCTGCGGCCGCGAAATGATACGA
AACGTACCGTATCGTTAAGGTCAATGATACGAAACGTACCGTATCGTTAAGGTGTATGATACGAAACGTA
CCGTATCGTTAAGGTAGATGATACGAAACGTACCGTATCGTTAAGGTCGGGTCTAAGCTAGCTAGGCCAC
CCACAATCCCACTATCCTTTCGCAAGACCCTTCCTCTATATAAGGAAGTTCATTTCATTTGGAGAGAACA
CGGGGGACTCTAGACACCATGGTGAGTAAAGGAGAAGAACTTTTCACTGGAGTTGTCCCAATTCTTGTTG
AATTAGATGGTGATGTTAATGGGCACAAATTTTCTGTCAGTGGAGAGGGTGAAGGTGATGCAACATACGG
AAAACTTACCCTTAAATTTATTTGCACTACTGGAAAACTACCTGTTCCATGGCCAACCCTGGTCACCACC
CTGACCTACGTAAGTTTCTGCTTCTACCTTTGATATATATATAATAATTATCATTAATTAGTAGTAATAT
AATATTTCAAATATTTTTTTCAAAATAAAAGAATGTAGTATATAGCAATTGCTTTTCTGTAGTTTATAAG
TGTGTATATTTTAATTTATAACTTTTCTAATATATGACCAAAATTTGTTGATGTGCAGGGCGTGCAGTGC
TTCTCCCGTTACCCTGATCATATGAAGCGGCACGACTTCTTCAAGAGCGCCATGCCTGAGGGATACGTGC
AGGAGAGGACCATCTTCTTCAAGGACGACGGGAACTACAAGACACGTGCTGAAGTCAAGTTTGAGGGTGA
CACCCTCGTCAACAGGATCGAGCTTAAGGGAATCGATTTCAAGGAGGACGGAAACATCCTCGGCCACAAG
TTGGAATACAACTACAACTCCCACAACGTATACATCATGGCCGACAAGCAAAAGAACGGCATCAAAGCCA
ACTTCAAGACCCGCCACAACATCGAGGACGGCGGCGTGCAACTCGCTGATCATTATCAACAAAATACTCC
AATTGGCGATGGCCCTGTCCTTTTACCAGACAACCATTACCTGTCCACACAATCTGCCCTTTCGAAAGAT
CCCAACGAAAAGAGAGATCACATGGTCCTTCTTGAGTTTGTAACAGCTGCTGGGATTACACATGGCATGG
ATGAACTATACAAATAATGTCAAGCCATTCTCTCGCAGATGATGTTCACTTTGTGTTTTACTTCCTTTAT
GCATTCACAGCAATAAAAGAAAGAAATCTCCATCGCTTTTGGTTTTCTTCTCTGTCTTAAGTTAGTCGTT
TTCGTGTCTAATCTATTACTTATCATTGTAATAGACTCTTCTTCTATTGAGATTTGAATATAAACTAAAA
CACATTCCATTTTACTGTGTTCTCAACATTCAGAATGCAAACGGACTAACCGTAGTGACTCGGCTTGAGT
CTTCGGGCTAGAGCGGACTAGTTCTAGAGCGGCCGCCACCGCGGTGGAGCTCCAGCTTTTGTTCCCTTTA
GTGAGGGTTAATTGCGCGCTTGGCGTAATCATGGTCATAGCTGTTTCCTGTGTGAAATTGTTATCCGCTC
ACAATTCCACACAACATACGAGCCGGAAGCATAAAGTGTAAAGCCTGGGGTGCCTAATGAGTGAGCTAAC
TCACATTAATTGCGTTGCGCTCACTGCCCGCTTTCCAGTCGGGAAACCTGTCGTGCCAGCTGCATTAATG
AATCGGCCAACGCGCGGGGAGAGGCGGTTTGCGTATTGGGCGCTCTTCCGCTTCCTCGCTCACTGACTCG
CTGCGCTCGGTCGTTCGGCTGCGGCGAGCGGTATCAGCTCACTCAAAGGCGGTAATACGGTTATCCACAG
AATCAGGGGATAACGCAGGAAAGAACATGAAGGCCTTGACAGGATATATTGGCGGGTAAACTAAGTCGCT
GTATGTGTTTGTTTGAGATCTCATGTGAGCAAAAGGCCAGCAAAAGGCCAGGAACCGTAAAAAGGCCGCG
TTGCTGGCGTTTTTCCATAGGCTCCGCCCCCCTGACGAGCATCACAAAAATCGACGCTCAAGTCAGAGGT
GGCGAAACCCGACAGGACTATAAAGATACCAGGCGTTTCCCCCTGGAAGCTCCCTCGTGCGCTCTCCTGT
TCCGACCCTGCCGCTTACCGGATACCTGTCCGCCTTTCTCCCTTCGGGAAGCGTGGCGCTTTCTCATAGC
TCACGCTGTAGGTATCTCAGTTCGGTGTAGGTCGTTCGCTCCAAGCTGGGCTGTGTGCACGAACCCCCCG
TTCAGCCCGACCGCTGCGCCTTATCCGGTAACTATCGTCTTGAGTCCAACCCGGTAAGACACGACTTATC
GCCACTGGCAGCAGCCACTGGTAACAGGATTAGCAGAGCGAGGTATGTAGGCGGTGCTACAGAGTTCTTG
AAGTGGTGGCCTAACTACGGCTACACTAGAAGAACAGTATTTGGTATCTGTGCTCTGCTGAAGCCAGTTA
CCTTCGGAAGAAGAGTTGGTAGCTCTTGATCCGGCAAACAAACCACCGCTGGTAGCGGTGGTTTTTTTGT
TTGCAAGCAGCAGATTACGCGCAGAAAAAAAGGATCTCAAGAAGATCCTTTGATCTTTTCTACGGGGTCT
GACGCTCAGTGGAACGAAAACTCACGTTAAGGGATTTTGGTCATGAATTCTTGTTAGACATTATTTGCCG
ACTACCTTGGTGATCTCGCCTTTCACGTAGTGAACAAATTCTTCCAACTGATCTGCGCGCGAGGCCAAGC
GATCTTCTTGTCCAAGATAAGCCTGCCTAGCTTCAAGTATGACGGGCTGATACTGGGCCGGCAGGCGCTC
CATTGCCCAGTCGGCAGCGACATCCTTCGGCGCGATTTTGCCGGTTACTGCGCTGTACCAAATGCGGGAC
AACGTAAGCACTACATTTCGCTCATCGCCAGCCCAGTCGGGCGGCGAGTTCCATAGCGTTAAGGTTTCAT
TTAGCGCCTCAAATAGATCCTGTTCAGGAACCGGATCAAAGAGTTCCTCCGCCGCTGGACCTACCAAGGC
AACGCTATGTTCTCTTGCTTTTGTCAGCAAGATAGCCAGATCAATGTCGATCGTGGCTGGCTCGAAGATA
CCTGCAAGAATGTCATTGCGCTGCCATTCTCCAAATTGCAGTTCGCGCTTAGCTGGATAACGCCACGGAA
TGATGTCGTCGTGCACAACAATGGTGACTTCTACAGCGCGGAGAATCTCGCTCTCTCCAGGGGAAGCCGA
AGTTTCCAAAAGGTCGTTGATCAAAGCTCGCCGCGTTGTTTCATCAAGCCTTACGGTCACCGTAACCAGC
AAATCAATATCACTGTGTGGCTTCAGGCCGCCATCCACTGCGGAGCCGTACAAATGTACGGCCAGCAACG
TCGGTTCGAGATGGCGCTCGATGACGCCAACTACCTCTGATAGTTGAGTCGATACTTCGGCGATCACCGC
TTCCCTCATGATGTTTAACTCCTGAATTAAGCCGCGCCGCGAAGCGGTGTCGGCTTGAATGAATTGTTAG
GCGTCATCCTGTGCTCCCGAGAACCAGTACCAGTACATCGCTGTTTCGTTCGAGACTTGAGGTCTAGTTT
TATACGTGAACAGGTCAATGCCGCCGAGAGTAAAGCCACATTTTGCGTACAAATTGCAGGCAGGTACATT
GTTCGTTTGTGCCATGATGATATATTTTTATCTTGTGCAATGTAACATCAGAGATTTTGAGACACAACGT
GGCTTTGTTGAATAAATCGAACTTTTGCTGAGTTGAAGGATCAGATCACGCATCTTCCCGACAACGCAGA
CCGTTCCGTGGCAAAGCAAAAGTTCAAAATCACCAACTGGTCCACCTACAACAAAGCTCTCATCAACCGT
GGCTCCCTCACTTTCTGGCTGGATGATGGGGCGATTCAGGAGATCCCCATCCAACAGCCCGCCGTCGAGC
GGGCTTTTTTATCCCCGGAAGCCTGTGGATAGAGGGTAGTTATCCACGTGAAACCGCTAATGCCCCGCAA
AGCCTTGATTCACGGGGCTTTCCGGCCCGCTCCAAAAACTATCCACGTGAAATCGCTAATCAGGGTACGT
GAAATCGCTAATCGGAGTACGTGAAATCGCTAATAAGGTCACGTGAAATCGCTAATCAAAAAGGCACGTG
AGAACGCTAATAGCCCTTTCAGATCAACAGCTTGCAAACACCCCTCGCTCCGGCAAGTAGTTACAGCAAG
TAGTATGTTCAATTAGCTTTTCAATTATGAATATATATATCAATTATTGGTCGCCCTTGGCTTGTGGACA
ATGCGCTACGCGCACCGGCTCCGCCCGTGGACAACCGCAAGCGGTTGCCCACCGTCGAGCGCCTTTGCCC
ACAACCCGGCGGCCGGCCGCAACAGATCGTTTTATAAATTTTTTTTTTTGAAAAAGAAAAAGCCCGAAAG
GCGGCAACCTCTCGGGCTTCTGGATTTCCGATCCCCGGAATTAGACTCT
